>Addgene plasmid #246282 | pCAGGS-mCherry-Rim1[20-227]-mCherry | addgene full sequence | sequence record 488632 | Addgene NGS Result
GTGCCACCTGGGTCGATCGACATTGATTATTGACTAGTTATTAATAGTAATCAATTACGGGGTCATTAGT
TCATAGCCCATATATGGAGTTCCGCGTTACATAACTTACGGTAAATGGCCCGCCTGGCTGACCGCCCAAC
GACCCCCGCCCATTGACGTCAATAATGACGTATGTTCCCATAGTAACGCCAATAGGGACTTTCCATTGAC
GTCAATGGGTGGAGTATTTACGGTAAACTGCCCACTTGGCAGTACATCAAGTGTATCATATGCCAAGTAC
GCCCCCTATTGACGTCAATGACGGTAAATGGCCCGCCTGGCATTATGCCCAGTACATGACCTTATGGGAC
TTTCCTACTTGGCAGTACATCTACGTATTAGTCATCGCTATTACCATGGTCGAGGTGAGCCCCACGTTCT
GCTTCACTCTCCCCATCTCCCCCCCCTCCCCACCCCCAATTTTGTATTTATTTATTTTTTAATTATTTTG
TGCAGCGATGGGGGCGGGGGGGGGGGGGGGCGCGCGCCAGGCGGGGCGGGGCGGGGCGAGGGGCGGGGCG
GGGCGAGGCGGAGAGGTGCGGCGGCAGCCAATCAGAGCGGCGCGCTCCGAAAGTTTCCTTTTATGGCGAG
GCGGCGGCGGCGGCGGCCCTATAAAAAGCGAAGCGCGCGGCGGGCGGGAGTCGCTGCGCGCTGCCTTCGC
CCCGTGCCCCGCTCCGCCGCCGCCTCGCGCCGCCCGCCCCGGCTCTGACTGACCGCGTTACTCCCACAGG
TGAGCGGGCGGGACGGCCCTTCTCCTCCGGGCTGTAATTAGCGCTTGGTTTAATGACGGCTTGTTTCTTT
TCTGTGGCTGCGTGAAAGCCTTGAGGGGCTCCGGGAGGGCCCTTTGTGCGGGGGGAGCGGCTCGGGGGGT
GCGTGCGTGTGTGTGTGCGTGGGGAGCGCCGCGTGCGGCTCCGCGCTGCCCGGCGGCTGTGAGCGCTGCG
GGCGCGGCGCGGGGCTTTGTGCGCTCCGCAGTGTGCGCGAGGGGAGCGCGGCCGGGGGCGGTGCCCCGCG
GTGCGGGGGGGGCTGCGAGGGGAACAAAGGCTGCGTGCGGGGTGTGTGCGTGGGGGGGTGAGCAGGGGGT
GTGGGCGCGTCGGTCGGGCTGCAACCCCCCCTGCACCCCCCTCCCCGAGTTGCTGAGCACGGCCCGGCTT
CGGGTGCGGGGCTCCGTACGGGGCGTGGCGCGGGGCTCGCCGTGCCGGGCGGGGGGTGGCGGCAGGTGGG
GGTGCCGGGCGGGGCGGGGCCGCCTCGGGCCGGGGAGGGCTCGGGGGAGGGGCGCGGCGGCCCCCGGAGC
GCCGGCGGCTGTCGAGGCGCGGCGAGCCGCAGCCATTGCCTTTTATGGTAATCGTGCGAGAGGGCGCAGG
GACTTCCTTTGTCCCAAATCTGTGCGGAGCCGAAATCTGGGAGGCGCCGCCGCACCCCCTCTAGCGGGCG
CGGGGCGAAGCGGTGCGGCGCCGGCAGGAAGGAAATGGGCGGGGAGGGCCTTCGTGCGTCGCCGCGCCGC
CGTCCCCTTCTCCCTCTCCAGCCTCGGGGCTGTCCGCGGGGGGACGGCTGCCTTCGGGGGGGACGGGGCA
GGGCGGGGTTCGGCTTCTGGCGTGTGACCGGCGGCTCTAGCTAGAGCCTCTGCTAACCATGTTCATGCCT
TCTTCTTTTTCCTACAGCTCCTGGGCAACGTGCTGGTTATTGTGCTGTCTCATCATTTTGGCAAAGAATT
CGCTAGCGCTACCGGTCGCCACCATGGTGAGCAAGGGCGAGGAGGACAACATGGCCATCATCAAGGAGTT
CATGCGCTTCAAGGTGCACATGGAGGGCTCCGTGAACGGCCACGAGTTCGAGATCGAGGGCGAGGGCGAG
GGCCGCCCCTACGAGGGCACCCAGACCGCCAAGCTGAAGGTGACCAAGGGCGGCCCCCTGCCCTTCGCCT
GGGACATCCTGTCCCCTCAGTTCATGTACGGCTCCAAGGCCTACGTGAAGCACCCCGCCGACATCCCCGA
CTACTTGAAGCTGTCCTTCCCCGAGGGCTTCAAGTGGGAGCGCGTGATGAACTTCGAGGACGGCGGCGTG
GTGACCGTGACCCAGGACTCCTCCCTGCAGGACGGCGAGTTCATCTACAAGGTGAAGCTGCGCGGCACCA
ACTTCCCCTCCGACGGCCCCGTAATGCAGAAGAAGACCATGGGCTGGGAGGCCTCCTCCGAGCGGATGTA
CCCCGAGGACGGCGCCCTGAAGGGCGAGATCAAGCAGAGGCTGAAGCTGAAGGACGGCGGCCACTACGAC
GCCGAGGTCAAGACCACCTACAAGGCCAAGAAGCCCGTGCAGCTGCCCGGCGCCTACAACGTCAACATCA
AGCTGGACATCACCTCCCACAACGAGGACTACACCATCGTGGAACAGTACGAGCGCGCCGAGGGCCGCCA
CTCCACCGGCGGCATGGACGAGCTGTACAAGTCCGGACTCAGATCTCGAGGCCAAGAACTGCCCGACCTG
AGCCACCTGACCGAGGAGGAGAGGAACATTATCATGGCAGTGATGGACCGGCAGAAGGAAGAGGAGGAAA
AAGAAGAGGCCATGCTCAAGTGTGTTGTCAGGGACATGGCGAAGCCTGCTGCCTGCAAAACACCAAGAAA
TGCTGAAAGCCAGCCCCATCAACCACCACTGAACATTTTCAGATGTGTCTGTGTTCCCAGAAAGCCAAGC
AGCGAAGAGGGAGGCCCAGAAAGAGACTGGAGATTGCATCAACAGTTTGAAAGCTACAAGGAGCAAGTGA
GAAAAATCGGAGAGGAAGCGAGGCGTTACCAGGGCGAGCACAAGGATGATGCCCCGACGTGTGGAATCTG
TCATAAGACAAAGTTTGCTGATGGATGTGGCCATCTCTGCTCCTATTGTCGCACCAAGTTCTGTGCACGC
TGCGGAGGCCGTGTGTCTCTGCGATCGAACAATGAGGACAAAGTGGTTATGTGGGTATGCAATTTATGTC
GAAAGCAACAAGAAATCTTAACGAAATCTGGAGCGTGGTTCTTTGGAAGTGGCCCTCAGCAGCCTAGTCA
AGATGGGACTCTGAGTGACACGGCCACAGGTGCTGGATCTGAGGTGGGATCCGGAATGGTGAGCAAGGGC
GAGGAGGACAACATGGCCATCATCAAGGAGTTCATGCGCTTCAAGGTGCACATGGAGGGCTCCGTGAACG
GCCACGAGTTCGAGATCGAGGGCGAGGGCGAGGGCCGCCCCTACGAGGGCACCCAGACCGCCAAGCTGAA
GGTGACCAAGGGCGGCCCCCTGCCCTTCGCCTGGGACATCCTGTCCCCTCAGTTCATGTACGGCTCCAAG
GCCTACGTGAAGCACCCCGCCGACATCCCCGACTACTTGAAGCTGTCCTTCCCCGAGGGCTTCAAGTGGG
AGCGCGTGATGAACTTCGAGGACGGCGGCGTGGTGACCGTGACCCAGGACTCCTCCCTGCAGGACGGCGA
GTTCATCTACAAGGTGAAGCTGCGCGGCACCAACTTCCCCTCCGACGGCCCCGTAATGCAGAAGAAGACC
ATGGGCTGGGAGGCCTCCTCCGAGCGGATGTACCCCGAGGACGGCGCCCTGAAGGGCGAGATCAAGCAGA
GGCTGAAGCTGAAGGACGGCGGCCACTACGACGCCGAGGTCAAGACCACCTACAAGGCCAAGAAGCCCGT
GCAGCTGCCCGGCGCCTACAACGTCAACATCAAGCTGGACATCACCTCCCACAACGAGGACTACACCATC
GTGGAACAGTACGAGCGCGCCGAGGGCCGCCACTCCACCGGCGGCATGGACGAGCTGTACAAGTAAGCGG
CCGCGACTCTAGAGTCGACGGATCTTTTTCCCTCTGCCAAAAATTATGGGGACATCATGAAGCCCCTTGA
GCATCTGACTTCTGGCTAATAAAGGAAATTTATTTTCATTGCAATAGTGTGTTGGAATTTTTTGTGTCTC
TCACTCGGAAGGACATATGGGAGGGCAAATCATTTAAAACATCAGAATGAGTATTTGGTTTAGAGTTTGG
CAACATATGCCCATATGCTGGCTGCCATGAACAAAGGTTGGCTATAAAGAGGTCATCAGTATATGAAACA
GCCCCCTGCTGTCCATTCCTTATTCCATAGAAAAGCCTTGACTTGAGGTTAGATTTTTTTTATATTTTGT
TTTGTGTTATTTTTTTCTTTAACATCCCTAAAATTTTCCTTACATGTTTTACTAGCCAGATTTTTCCTCC
TCTCCTGACTACTCCCAGTCATAGCTGTCCCTCTTCTCTTATGGAGATCCCTCGACCTGCAGCCCAAGCT
TGGCGTAATCATGGTCATAGCTGTTTCCTGTGTGAAATTGTTATCCGCTCACAATTCCACACAACATACG
AGCCGGAAGCATAAAGTGTAAAGCCTGGGGTGCCTAATGAGTGAGCTAACTCACATTAATTGCGTTGCGC
TCACTGCCCGCTTTCCAGTCGGGAAACCTGTCGTGCCAGCGGATACGCATCTCAATTAGTCAGCAACCAT
AGTCCCGCCCCTAACTCCGCCCATCCCGCCCCTAACTCCGCCCAGTTCCGCCCATTCTCCGCCCCATGGC
TGACTAATTTTTTTTATTTATGCAGAGGCCGAGGCCGCCTCGGCCTCTGAGCTATTCCAGAAGTAGTGAG
GAGGCTTTTTTGGAGGCCTAGGCTTTTGCAAAAAGCTAACTTGTTTATTGCAGCTTATAATGGTTACAAA
TAAAGCAATAGCATCACAAATTTCACAAATAAAGCATTTTTTTCACTGCATTCTAGTTGTGGTTTGTCCA
AACTCATCAATGTATCTTATCATGTCTCGATCCGCTGCATTAATGAATCGGCCAACGCGCGGGGAGAGGC
GGTTTGCGTATTGGGCGCTCTTCCGCTTCCTCGCTCACTGACTCGCTGCGCTCGGTCGTTCGGCTGCGGC
GAGCGGTATCAGCTCACTCAAAGGCGGTAATACGGTTATCCACAGAATCAGGGGATAACGCAGGAAAGAA
CATGTGAGCAAAAGGCCAGCAAAAGGCCAGGAACCGTAAAAAGGCCGCGTTGCTGGCGTTTTTCCATAGG
CTCCGCCCCCCTGACGAGCATCACAAAAATCGACGCTCAAGTCAGAGGTGGCGAAACCCGACAGGACTAT
AAAGATACCAGGCGTTTCCCCCTGGAAGCTCCCTCGTGCGCTCTCCTGTTCCGACCCTGCCGCTTACCGG
ATACCTGTCCGCCTTTCTCCCTTCGGGAAGCGTGGCGCTTTCTCATAGCTCACGCTGTAGGTATCTCAGT
TCGGTGTAGGTCGTTCGCTCCAAGCTGGGCTGTGTGCACGAACCCCCCGTTCAGCCCGACCGCTGCGCCT
TATCCGGTAACTATCGTCTTGAGTCCAACCCGGTAAGACACGACTTATCGCCACTGGCAGCAGCCACTGG
TAACAGGATTAGCAGAGCGAGGTATGTAGGCGGTGCTACAGAGTTCTTGAAGTGGTGGCCTAACTACGGC
TACACTAGAAGAACAGTATTTGGTATCTGCGCTCTGCTGAAGCCAGTTACCTTCGGAAAAAGAGTTGGTA
GCTCTTGATCCGGCAAACAAACCACCGCTGGTAGCGGTGGTTTTTTTGTTTGCAAGCAGCAGATTACGCG
CAGAAAAAAAGGATCTCAAGAAGATCCTTTGATCTTTTCTACGGGGTCTGACGCTCAGTGGAACGAAAAC
TCACGTTAAGGGATTTTGGTCATGAGATTATCAAAAAGGATCTTCACCTAGATCCTTTTAAATTAAAAAT
GAAGTTTTAAATCAATCTAAAGTATATATGAGTAAACTTGGTCTGACAGTTACCAATGCTTAATCAGTGA
GGCACCTATCTCAGCGATCTGTCTATTTCGTTCATCCATAGTTGCCTGACTCCCCGTCGTGTAGATAACT
ACGATACGGGAGGGCTTACCATCTGGCCCCAGTGCTGCAATGATACCGCGAGACCCACGCTCACCGGCTC
CAGATTTATCAGCAATAAACCAGCCAGCCGGAAGGGCCGAGCGCAGAAGTGGTCCTGCAACTTTATCCGC
CTCCATCCAGTCTATTAATTGTTGCCGGGAAGCTAGAGTAAGTAGTTCGCCAGTTAATAGTTTGCGCAAC
GTTGTTGCCATTGCTACAGGCATCGTGGTGTCACGCTCGTCGTTTGGTATGGCTTCATTCAGCTCCGGTT
CCCAACGATCAAGGCGAGTTACATGATCCCCCATGTTGTGCAAAAAAGCGGTTAGCTCCTTCGGTCCTCC
GATCGTTGTCAGAAGTAAGTTGGCCGCAGTGTTATCACTCATGGTTATGGCAGCACTGCATAATTCTCTT
ACTGTCATGCCATCCGTAAGATGCTTTTCTGTGACTGGTGAGTACTCAACCAAGTCATTCTGAGAATAGT
GTATGCGGCGACCGAGTTGCTCTTGCCCGGCGTCAATACGGGATAATACCGCGCCACATAGCAGAACTTT
AAAAGTGCTCATCATTGGAAAACGTTCTTCGGGGCGAAAACTCTCAAGGATCTTACCGCTGTTGAGATCC
AGTTCGATGTAACCCACTCGTGCACCCAACTGATCTTCAGCATCTTTTACTTTCACCAGCGTTTCTGGGT
GAGCAAAAACAGGAAGGCAAAATGCCGCAAAAAAGGGAATAAGGGCGACACGGAAATGTTGAATACTCAT
ACTCTTCCTTTTTCAATATTATTGAAGCATTTATCAGGGTTATTGTCTCATGAGCGGATACATATTTGAA
TGTATTTAGAAAAATAAACAAATAGGGGTTCCGCGCACATTTCCCCGAAAA
Features (pLannotate 1.2.2; 20 found; start..end, strand, type, name):
     19..398     +  enhancer       CMV enhancer: human cytomegalovirus immediate early enhancer
    400..676     +  promoter       chicken β-actin promoter: No description available
    677..1697    +  intron         chimeric intron: chimera between introns from chicken β-actin and rabbit β-globin
   1695..1751    +  CDS            HBB (fragment): HBB_LEPEU - Experimental evidence at protein level: Swiss-Prot protein existence level 1. Involved in oxygen transport from the lung to the various peripheral tissues. From Lepus europaeus (European hare).
   1774..2481    +  CDS            mCherry: mCherry is a basic (constitutively fluorescent) red fluorescent protein published in 2004, derived from Discosoma sp.. It is reported to be a very rapidly-maturing monomer with low acid sensitivity.
   2482..2500    +  misc_feature   MCS (fragment): multiple cloning site
   2503..3126    +  CDS            Rims1 (fragment): RIMS1_MOUSE - Also known as Kiaa0340, Rab3ip1, Rim1. Experimental evidence at protein level: Swiss-Prot protein existence level 1. Rab effector involved in exocytosis (PubMed:11797009). May act as scaffold protein that regulates neurotransmitter release at the active zone. Essential for maintaining normal probability of neurotransmitter release and for regulating release during short-term synaptic plasticity (PubMed:11797009). Plays a role in dendrite formation by melanocytes (By similarity). From Mus musculus (Mouse).
   3136..3843    +  CDS            mCherry: mCherry is a basic (constitutively fluorescent) red fluorescent protein published in 2004, derived from Discosoma sp.. It is reported to be a very rapidly-maturing monomer with low acid sensitivity.
   3938..3993    +  polyA_signal   β-globin poly(A) signal: rabbit β-globin polyadenylation signal (Gil and Proudfoot, 1987)
   4378..4394    -  protein_bind   lac operator: The lac repressor binds to the lac operator to inhibit transcription in E. coli. This inhibition can be relieved by adding lactose or isopropyl-β-D-thiogalactopyranoside (IPTG). lac repressor encoded by lacI
   4402..4432    -  promoter       lac promoter: promoter for the E. coli lac operon
   4447..4468    -  protein_bind   CAP binding site: CAP binding activates transcription in the presence of cAMP. E. coli catabolite activator protein
   4481..4520    -  CDS            lacI (fragment): lac repressor; lacI; The lac repressor binds to the lac operator to inhibit transcription in E. coli. This inhibition can be relieved by adding lactose or isopropyl-β-D-thiogalactopyranoside (IPTG).
   4527..4549    +  promoter       SV40 promoter (fragment): SV40 enhancer and early promoter
   4573..4708    +  rep_origin     SV40 ori: SV40 origin of replication
   4728..4849    +  polyA_signal   SV40 poly(A) signal: SV40 polyadenylation signal
   4864..4918    -  CDS            lacI (fragment): lac repressor; lacI; The lac repressor binds to the lac operator to inhibit transcription in E. coli. This inhibition can be relieved by adding lactose or isopropyl-β-D-thiogalactopyranoside (IPTG).
   5101..5689    -  rep_origin     ori: high-copy-number ColE1/pMB1/pBR322/pUC origin of replication
   5860..6720    -  CDS            AmpR: β-lactamase; bla; confers resistance to ampicillin, carbenicillin, and related antibiotics
   6721..6825    -  promoter       AmpR promoter: bla
