[The description below was written by a language model from this plasmid's Addgene catalogue record and pLannotate feature annotations shown in this document.]
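Description:
pCAGGS-mCherry-Rim1[20-227]-mCherry is a mammalian expression plasmid built on the pCAGGS backbone, about 6.8 kb in the sequenced record. It is propagated in E. coli through a high-copy ColE1/pUC-type origin and selected with ampicillin via the β-lactamase gene and its own promoter. The backbone also carries remnants of the lac promoter/operator region and small lacI fragments. An SV40 origin of replication with an adjacent SV40 poly(A) signal is present too, and this origin can support episomal replication in cells expressing SV40 large T antigen.

The payload is driven by the CAG promoter, annotated here as the CMV immediate-early enhancer, the chicken β-actin promoter and a chimeric β-actin/β-globin intron. This combination gives strong, broadly active expression in mammalian cells. Transcription ends at a rabbit β-globin polyadenylation signal. The open reading frame encodes a tandem fusion in which residues 20–227 of rat Rim1 (Rims1) are flanked on both sides by the monomeric red fluorescent protein mCherry, joined through short linker or cloning-site sequences. The automated annotation matched the Rim1 segment to the mouse orthologue, while the catalogue lists the species as rat. Rims1 is a Rab effector, so this fragment presumably serves as the Rab-binding module.

The stated purpose is "Rab10 sensor acceptor". This implies that the doubly mCherry-tagged fragment is the acceptor half of a two-component FRET-type sensor and is recruited to active Rab10 carrying a donor fluorophore. The donor construct is not described in this record. The associated study concerns Rab10 activity in AMPA receptor trafficking and dendritic spine enlargement during long-term potentiation.
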