Addgene plasmid #246282: pCAGGS-mCherry-Rim1[20-227]-mCherry
Purpose: Rab10 sensor acceptor
Depositing lab: Ryohei Yasuda. Depositing organization: Max Planck Florida Institute. Publication: Rab10 inactivation promotes AMPAR trafficking and spine enlargement during long-term potentiation. Wang J, Nishiyama J, Parra-Bueno P, Okaz E, Oz G, Liu X, Watabe T, Suponitsky-Kroyter I, McGraw TE, Szatmari EM, Yasuda R. Elife. 2025 Sep 23;13:RP103879. doi: 10.7554/eLife.103879. PubMed 40986440.
Backbone
  Vector backbone: pCAGGS
  Backbone size w/o insert (bp): 4667
  Vector type: Mammalian Expression
Growth in bacteria
  Bacterial resistance: Ampicillin, 100 μg/mL
  Growth temperature: 37°C
  Growth strain: DH5alpha
  Copy number: High Copy
Gene/Insert
  Gene/Insert name: mCherry-Rim1[20-227]-mCherry
  Species: R. norvegicus (rat)
  Insert size (bp): 2175
  Entrez Gene: Rims1 (a.k.a. RIM1a, Rim1)
  Promoter: CAG
  Cloning method: Restriction Enzyme; 5′ cloning site Unknown (unknown if destroyed)
Terms and licenses: Academic/Nonprofit Terms; Industry Terms: Not Available to Industry
How to cite: pCAGGS-mCherry-Rim1[20-227]-mCherry was a gift from Ryohei Yasuda (Addgene plasmid # 246282 ; http://n2t.net/addgene:246282 ; RRID:Addgene_246282)
